>Addgene plasmid #159023 | pMSR:MSMEG_0768:Dendra | addgene full sequence | sequence record 315591 | Addgene NGS Result
TGATAGAGTTTGTCCTCCCTATCAGTGATAGATAGGCTTAAGGAGTAATACGACTCACTATAGGGAGAAG
GAGGCCATTATGAGCTATGCAGGGGATATCACGCCTGAGGAGGCCTGGAAACTTCTGAGCGAGAACTCCG
AGGCCGTGCTGGTGGACTGTCGCACCGACGCCGAATGGCGGTTCGTCGGCGTGCCCGACCTGTCCTCGTT
GCAGCGTGACGTCGTTTACATCGAGTGGAACCGGTCCGACGGCACCCACAACGACGGTTTCGTCGAGGAC
CTCAAGGCCGCGGGTGTCAGCGGGGAACGCCCCGTGGTGTTCCTGTGCCGCTCGGGCAACCGGTCCATCG
GCGCCGCCGAGGCCGCGACCGCCGCGGGCATCGGCCCGTCCTACAACATCCTCGACGGGTTCGAGGGCCA
CCTCGACGAGAACCGGCACCGCGGTGGCTCCGGATGGAAGGCCGTCGGCCTTCCGTGGAAGCAGAGCAAG
CTTGGTGCGGCCGCGGGCAACACGCCTGGCATCAATCTGATCAAGGAGGACATGCGTGTCAAGGTGCATA
TGGAGGGCAACGTGAACGGTCACGCCTTCGTGATCGAGGGGGAGGGTAAGGGTAAGCCTTACGAAGGGAC
CCAGACCGCCAACCTCACCGTCAAGGAGGGCGCCCCTCTCCCATTCTCGTACGATATCCTCACTACCGCG
GTGCATTACGGGAACCGCGTGTTCACCAAGTACCCCGAGGATATCCCTGACTACTTCAAGCAGAGCTTCC
CGGAGGGATACTCCTGGGAGCGGACGATGACCTTCGAAGACAAGGGTATCTGTACGATCCGCAGCGACAT
CTCGCTGGAAGGGGACTGTTTCTTCCAGAACGTCCGTTTCAAGGGGACCAACTTTCCGCCGAACGGCCCG
GTCATGCAGAAGAAGACCCTCAAGTGGGAGCCGAGCACGGAGAAGCTGCACGTTCGGGACGGCCTCCTGG
TCGGCAACATCAACATGGCGCTGCTGCTGGAAGGCGGCGGCCACTACCTATGCGACTTCAAGACCACGTA
CAAAGCGAAGAAGGTCGTCCAGCTGCCCGACGCGCACTTCGTGGACCACCGCATCGAAATCCTGGGGAAC
GATTCGGACTACAACAAGGTCAAGTTGTACGAGCACGCTGTGGCACGCTATAGCCCGCTCCCGTCGCAGG
TCTGGTTCGAAGGCGGCGGCGGGGAGAACCTGTATTTCCAGGACTACAAGGACGACGACGACAAGTGATT
TAAATAACCCCTTGGGGCCTCTAAACGGGTCTTGAGGGGTTTTTTGTTAACTAGCGTACGATCGAATTCC
TGCAGCTCACGGTAACTGATGCCGTATTTGCAGTACCAGCGTACGGCCCACAGAATGATGTCACGCTGAA
AATGCCGGCCTTTGAATGGGTTCATGTGCAGCTCCATCAGCAAAAGGGGATGATAAGTTTATCACCACCG
ACTATTTGCAACAGTGCCGTTGATCGTGCTATGATCGACTGATGTCATCAGCGGTGGAGTGCAATGTCGT
GCAATACGAATGGCGAAAAGCCGAGCTCATCGGTCAGCTTCTCAACCTTGGGGTTACCCCCGGCGGTGTG
CTGCTGGTCCACAGCTCCTTCCGTAGCGTCCGGCCCCTCGAAGATGGGCCACTTGGACTGATCGAGGCCC
TGCGTGCTACGCTGGGTCCGGGAGGGACGCTCGTCATGCCCTCGTGGTCAGGTCTGGACGACGAGCCGTT
CGATCCTGCCACGTCGCCCGTTACACCGGACCTTGGAGTTGTCTCTGACACATTCTGGCGCCTGCCAAAT
GTAAAGCGCAGCGCCCATCCATTTGCCTTTGCGGCAGCGGGGCCACAGGCAGAGCAGATCATCTCTGATC
CATTGCCCCTGCCACCTTACTCGCCTGCAAGCCCGGTCGCCCGTGTCCATGAACTCGATGGGCAGGTACT
TCTCCTCGGCGTGGGACACGATGCCAACACGACGCTGCATCTTGCCGAGTTGATGGCAAAGGTTCCCTAT
GGGGTGCCGAGACACTGCACCATTCTTCAGGATGGCAAGTTGGTACGCGTCGATTATCTCGAGAATGACC
ACTGCTGTGAGCGCTTTGCCTTGGCGGACAGGTGGCTCAAGGAGAAGAGCCTTCAGAAGGAAGGTCCAGT
CGGTCATGCCTTTGCTCGGTTGATCCGCTCCCGCGACATTGTGGCGACAGCCCTGGGTCAACTGGGCCGA
GATCCGTTGATCTTCCTGCATCCGCCAGAGGCGGGATGCGAAGAATGCGATGCCGCTCGCCAGTCGATTG
GCTGAGCTCATGAGCGGAGAACGAGATGACGTTGGAGGGGCAAGGTCGCGCTGATTGCTGGGGCAACACG
GGGGATCCACTAGTTCCATGAGCGTCAGACCCCGTAGAAAAGATCAAAGGATCTTCTTGAGATCCTTTTT
TTCTGCGCGTAATCTGCTGCTTGCAAACAAAAAAACCACCGCTACCAGCGGTGGTTTGTTTGCCGGATCA
AGAGCTACCAACTCTTTTTCCGAAGGTAACTGGCTTCAGCAGAGCGCAGATACCAAATACTGTCCTTCTA
GTGTAGCCGTAGTTAGGCCACCACTTCAAGAACTCTGTAGCACCGCCTACATACCTCGCTCTGCTAATCC
TGTTACCAGTGGCTGCTGCCAGTGGCGATAAGTCGTGTCTTACCGGGTTGGACTCAAGACGATAGTTACC
GGATAAGGCGCAGCGGTCGGGCTGAACGGGGGGTTCGTGCACACAGCCCAGCTTGGAGCGAACGACCTAC
ACCGAACTGAGATACCTACAGCGTGAGCTATGAGAAAGCGCCACGCTTCCCGAGGGGAGAAAGGCGGACA
GGTATCCGGTAAGCGGCAGGGTCGGAACAGGAGAGCGCACGAGGGAGCTTCCAGGGGGAAACGCCTGGTA
TCTTTATAGTCCTGTCGGGTTTCGCCACCTCTGACTTGAGCGTCGATTTTTGTGATGCTCGTCAGGGGGG
CGGAGCCTATGGAAAAACGCCAGCAACGCGGCCTTTTTACGGTTCCTGGCCTTTTGCTGGCCTTTTGCTC
ACATGTTCTTTCCTGCGTTATCCCCTGATTCTGTGGATAACCGTATTACCGCCTTTGAGTGAGCTGATAC
CGCTCGCCGCAGCCGAACGACCGAGCGCAACGCGTGCGGCCGCGGTACCCGGGGATCCTCTAGAGTCGAC
CACCAAGGGCACCATCTCTGCTTGGGCCACCCCGTTGGCCGCAGCCAGCTCGCTGAGAGCCGTGAACGAC
AGGGCGAACGCCAGCCCGCCGACGGCGAGGGTTCCGACCGCTGCAACTCCCGGTGCAACCTTGTCCCGGT
CTATTCTCTTCACTGCACCAGCTCCAATCTGGTGTGAATGCCCCTCGTCTGTTCGCGCAGGCGGGGGGCT
CTATTCGTTTGTCAGCATCGAAAGTAGCCAGATCAGGGATGCGTTGCAACCGCGTATGCCCAGGTCAGAA
GAGTCGCACAAGAGTTGCAGACCCCTGGAAAGAAAAATGGCCAGAGGGCGAAAACACCCTCTGACCAGCG
GAGCGGGCGACGGGAATCGAACCCGCGTAGCTAGTTTGGAAGAATGGGTGTCTGCCGACCACATATGGGC
CGGTCAAGATAGGTTTTTACCCCCTCTCGGCTGCATCCTCTAAGTGGAAAGAAATTGCAGGTCGTAGAAG
CGCGTTGAAGCCTGAGAGTTGCACAGGAGTTGCAACCCGGTAGCCTTGTTCACGACGAGAGGAGACCTAG
TTGGCACGTCGCGGATGGGGATCGCTGAAGACTCAGCGCAGCGGGAGGATCCAAGCCTCATACGTCAACC
CGCAGGACGGTGTGAGGTACTACGCGCTGCAGACCTACGACAACAAGATGGACGCCGAAGCCTGGCTCGC
GGGCGAGAAGCGGCTCATCGAGATGGAGACCTGGACCCCTCCACAGGACCGGGCGAAGAAGGCAGCCGCC
AGCGCCATCACGCTGGAGGAGTACACCCGGAAGTGGCTCGTGGAGCGCGACCTCGCAGACGGCACCAGGG
ATCTGTACAGCGGGCACGCGGAGCGCCGCATCTACCCGGTGCTAGGTGAAGTGGCGGTCACAGAGATGAC
GCCAGCTCTGGTGCGTGCGTGGTGGGCCGGGATGGGTAGGAAGCACCCGACTGCCCGCCGGCATGCCTAC
AACGTCCTCCGGGCGGTGATGAACACAGCGGTCGAGGACAAGCTGATCGCAGAGAACCCGTGCCGGATCG
AGCAGAAGGCAGCCGATGAGCGCGACGTAGAGGCGCTGACGCCTGAGGAGCTGGACATCGTCGCCGCTGA
GATCTTCGAGCACTACCGGATCGCGGCATACATCCTGGCGTGGACGAGCCTCCGGTTCGGAGAGCTGATC
GAGCTTCGCCGCAAGGACATCGTGGACGACGGCATGACGATGAAGCTCCGGGTGCGCCGTGGCGCTTCCC
GCGTGGGGAACAAGATCGTCGTTGGCAACGCCAAGACCGTCCGGTCGAAGCGTCCTGTGACGGTTCCGCC
TCACGTCGCGGAGATGATCCGAGCGCACATGAAGGACCGTACGAAGATGAACAAGGGCCCCGAGGCATTC
CTGGTGACCACGACGCAGGGCAACCGGCTGTCGAAGTCCGCGTTCACCAAGTCGCTGAAGCGTGGCTACG
CCAAGATCGGTCGGCCGGAACTCCGCATCCACGACCTCCGCGCTGTCGGCGCTACGTTCGCCGCTCAGGC
AGGTGCGACGACCAAGGAGCTGATGGCCCGTCTCGGTCACACGACTCCTAGGATGGCGATGAAGTACCAG
ATGGCGTCTGAGGCCCGCGACGAGGCTATCGCTGAGGCGATGTCCAAGCTGGCCAAGACCTCCTGAAACG
CAAAAAGCCCCCCTCCCAAGGACACTGAGTCCTAAAGAGGGGGGTTTCTTGTCAGTACGCGAAGAACCAC
GCCTGGCCGCGAGCGCCAGCACCGCCGCTCTGTGCGGAGACCTGGGCACCAGCCCCGCCGCCGCCAGGAG
CATTGCCGTTCCCGCCAGAAATCTAGACGGTGACCACAACGCGCCCGCTTTGATCGGGGACGTCGAAATA
TTGGATCGTCGGCACCGTCACGGCCGTGGGAGGCGGCACGATCCGCGACGTGATGATCGGCCGCATCCCC
ACGGTGCTGCGCAGTGAGCTCTACGCCATCCCGGCGTTGATCTGTGCGTTCGCACGCACAGGCCCGGTGT
GAGAAGGGTCTCTGACGAGCGGGAGAACTCCCTATCAG
Features (pLannotate 1.2.2; 13 found; start..end, strand, type, name):
     15..32      +  promoter       tight TRE promoter (fragment): Tet-responsive promoter PTight, consisting of seven tet operator sequences followed by the minimal CMV promoter
     46..64      +  promoter       T7 promoter: promoter for bacteriophage T7 RNA polymerase
    509..1195    +  CDS            Dendra2: Dendra2 is a photoconvertible green fluorescent protein published in 2006, derived from Dendronephthya sp.. It has high acid sensitivity.
   1235..1255    +  CDS            FLAG (fragment): FLAG® epitope tag, followed by an enterokinase cleavage site
   1264..1306    +  terminator     T7 terminator (fragment): transcription terminator for bacteriophage T7 RNA polymerase
   1512..2312    +  CDS            ApmR: aminoglycoside 3-N-acetyltransferase type IV ; aac(3)IV; confers resistance to apramycin (Paget and Davies, 1996)
   2379..2396    -  misc_feature   MCS (fragment): pBluescript multiple cloning site
   2437..3025    +  rep_origin     ori: high-copy-number ColE1/pMB1/pBR322/pUC origin of replication
   3193..3221    +  misc_feature   MCS (fragment): pUC18/19 multiple cloning site
   3781..4893    +  CDS            33: VINT_BPML5 - Also known as int. Protein inferred from homology: Swiss-Prot protein existence level 3. Integrase is necessary for integration of the phage into the host genome by site-specific recombination. From Mycobacterium phage L5 (Mycobacteriophage L5).
   4955..5059    -  CDS            32 (fragment): VG32_BPML5 - Protein predicted: Swiss-Prot protein existence level 4. From Mycobacterium phage L5 (Mycobacteriophage L5).
   5115..5219    +  CDS            Y4104_STRCO (fragment): Protein inferred from homology: Swiss-Prot protein existence level 3. From Streptomyces coelicolor (strain ATCC BAA-471 / A3(2) / M145).
   5277..8       +  promoter       tight TRE promoter (fragment) (across the origin): Tet-responsive promoter PTight, consisting of seven tet operator sequences followed by the minimal CMV promoter
