[The description below was written by a language model from this plasmid's Addgene catalogue record and pLannotate feature annotations shown in this document.]
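Description:
pMSR:MSMEG_0768:Dendra is a roughly 5.3 kb shuttle plasmid from a Mycobacterial Systems Resource collection, built on the pMSR:Dendra backbone. It replicates at high copy in E. coli through a ColE1/pUC-type origin and is selected with apramycin via the aac(3)IV acetyltransferase gene. It has no mycobacterial replication origin. Instead, it carries the mycobacteriophage L5 integrase gene with adjacent L5 sequence, so in mycobacteria it is expected to insert as a single copy by site-specific recombination at the chromosomal L5 attachment site, consistent with its listing as an integrating attL5 vector.

The insert is the Mycobacterium smegmatis gene MSMEG_0768, introduced by ligation-independent cloning. The record does not describe the function of this gene. The feature table does not annotate it, but the unannotated stretch between the promoter region and Dendra2 is where it would lie. Its C terminus is fused through a Gly-Ala linker to Dendra2, a green-to-red photoconvertible fluorescent protein, followed by a single FLAG epitope.

Two promoter systems sit upstream. The catalogued promoter, pmycTetO, is a tet-operator-containing mycobacterial promoter. The short "tight TRE" fragments in the automated annotation most likely reflect its tetO sites rather than a mammalian Tet-responsive promoter. A T7 promoter lies just downstream of these sites, and a T7 terminator follows the tag, which supports the stated purpose of T7-driven expression of the fusion in E. coli. The construct therefore allows production of the tagged protein in E. coli and, on integration, tet-operator-controlled expression in mycobacteria for localization imaging, photoconversion tracking, or FLAG-based detection and purification.
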