Addgene plasmid #159023: pMSR:MSMEG_0768:Dendra
Purpose: T7 expression of C-term fluorescent fusion in E. coli
Depositing lab: Keith Derbyshire & Joseph Wade. Depositing organization: Wadsworth Center, New York State Department of Health. Publication: A Mycobacterial Systems Resource for the Research Community. Judd JA, Canestrari J, Clark R, Joseph A, Lapierre P, Lasek-Nesselquist E, Mir M, Palumbo M, Smith C, Stone M, Upadhyay A, Wirth SE, Dedrick RM, Meier CG, Russell DA, Dills A, Dove E, Kester J, Wolf ID, Zhu J, Rubin ER, Fortune S, Hatfull GF, Gray TA, Wade JT, Derbyshire KM. mBio. 2021 Mar 2;12(2). pii: mBio.02401-20. doi: 10.1128/mBio.02401-20. PubMed 33653882.
Backbone
  Vector backbone: pMSR:Dendra
  Vector type: Bacterial Expression ; Integrating Mycobacterial Expression Vector attL5
Growth in bacteria
  Bacterial resistance: Apramycin, 25 μg/mL
  Growth temperature: 37°C
  Growth strain: DH5alpha
  Copy number: High Copy
Gene/Insert
  Gene/Insert name: MSMEG_0768
  Species: M. smegmatis
  Promoter: pmycTetO
  Tag / fusion protein: Gly-Ala Linker/Dendra2/1x Flag Tag (C terminal on insert)
  Cloning method: Ligation Independent Cloning
  Sequencing primers: 5′ TGATAGAGTTTGTCCTCCCTATCAG; 3′ TCCATATGCACCTTGACACG
Terms and licenses: Academic/Nonprofit Terms; Industry Terms: Not Available to Industry
Depositor comments: NCBI reference sequence: CP000480.1. 5' cloning site: Ase1, destroyed during cloning. 3' cloning site: HindIII, not destroyed during cloning
How to cite: pMSR:MSMEG_0768:Dendra was a gift from Keith Derbyshire & Joseph Wade (Addgene plasmid # 159023 ; http://n2t.net/addgene:159023 ; RRID:Addgene_159023)
