>Addgene plasmid #159023 | pMSR:MSMEG_0768:Dendra | depositor partial sequence | sequence record 306965 | insert sequence
ATGAGCTATGCAGGGGATATCACGCCTGAGGAGGCCTGGAAACTTCTGAGCGAGAACTCCGAGGCCGTGC
TGGTGGACTGTCGCACCGACGCCGAATGGCGGTTCGTCGGCGTGCCCGACCTGTCCTCGTTGCAGCGTGA
CGTCGTTTACATCGAGTGGAACCGGTCCGACGGCACCCACAACGACGGTTTCGTCGAGGACCTCAAGGCC
GCGGGTGTCAGCGGGGAACGCCCCGTGGTGTTCCTGTGCCGCTCGGGCAACCGGTCCATCGGCGCCGCCG
AGGCCGCGACCGCCGCGGGCATCGGCCCGTCCTACAACATCCTCGACGGGTTCGAGGGCCACCTCGACGA
GAACCGGCACCGCGGTGGCTCCGGATGGAAGGCCGTCGGCCTTCCGTGGAAGCAGAGC
